>Addgene plasmid #236533 | HA-hNM2B | addgene full sequence | sequence record 469285 | Addgene NGS Result
TTGAGATCCTTTTTTTCTGCGCGTAATCTGCTGCTTGCAAACAAAAAAACCACCGCTACCAGCGGTGGTT
TGTTTGCCGGATCAAGAGCTACCAACTCTTTTTCCGAAGGTAACTGGCTTCAGCAGAGCGCAGATACCAA
ATACTGTTCTTCTAGTGTAGCCGTAGTTAGGCCACCACTTCAAGAACTCTGTAGCACCGCCTACATACCT
CGCTCTGCTAATCCTGTTACCAGTGGCTGCTGCCAGTGGCGATAAGTCGTGTCTTACCGGGTTGGACTCA
AGACGATAGTTACCGGATAAGGCGCAGCGGTCGGGCTGAACGGGGGGTTCGTGCACACAGCCCAGCTTGG
AGCGAACGACCTACACCGAACTGAGATACCTACAGCGTGAGCTATGAGAAAGCGCCACGCTTCCCGAAGG
GAGAAAGGCGGACAGGTATCCGGTAAGCGGCAGGGTCGGAACAGGAGAGCGCACGAGGGAGCTTCCAGGG
GGAAACGCCTGGTATCTTTATAGTCCTGTCGGGTTTCGCCACCTCTGACTTGAGCGTCGATTTTTGTGAT
GCTCGTCAGGGGGGCGGAGCCTATGGAAAAACGCCAGCAACGCGGCCTTTTTACGGTTCCTGGCCTTTTG
CTGGCCTTTTGCTCACATGTTCTTTCCTGCGTTATCCCCTGATTCTGTGGATAACCGTATTACCGCCTTT
GAGTGAGCTGATACCGCTCGCCGCAGCCGAACGACCGAGCGCAGCGAGTCAGTGAGCGAGGAAGCGGAAG
AGCGCCCAATACGCAAACCGCCTCTCCCCGCGCGTTGGCCGATTCATTAATGCAGCTGGCACGACAGGTT
TCCCGACTGGAAAGCGGGCAGTGAGCGCAACGCAATTAATGTGAGTTAGCTCACTCATTAGGCACCCCAG
GCTTTACACTTTATGCTTCCGGCTCGTATGTTGTGTGGAATTGTGAGCGGATAACAATTTCACACAGGAA
ACAGCTATGACCATGATTACGCCAAGCTCTAGCTAGAGGTCGACGGTATACAGACATGATAAGATACATT
GATGAGTTTGGACAAACCACAACTAGAATGCAGTGAAAAAAATGCTTTATTTGTGAAATTTGTGATGCTA
TTGCTTTATTTGTAACCATTATAAGCTGCAATAAACAAGTTGGGGTGGGCGAAGAACTCCAGCATGAGAT
CCCCGCGCTGGAGGATCATCCAGCCGGCGTCCCGGAAAACGATTCCGAAGCCCAACCTTTCATAGAAGGC
GGCGGTGGAATCGAAATCTCGTAGCACGTGTCAGTCCTGCTCCTCGGCCACGAAGTGCACGCAGTTGCCG
GCCGGGTCGCGCAGGGCGAACTCCCGCCCCCACGGCTGCTCGCCGATCTCGGTCATGGCCGGCCCGGAGG
CGTCCCGGAAGTTCGTGGACACGACCTCCGACCACTCGGCGTACAGCTCGTCCAGGCCGCGCACCCACAC
CCAGGCCAGGGTGTTGTCCGGCACCACCTGGTCCTGGACCGCGCTGATGAACAGGGTCACGTCGTCCCGG
ACCACACCGGCGAAGTCGTCCTCCACGAAGTCCCGGGAGAACCCGAGCCGGTCGGTCCAGAACTCGACCG
CTCCGGCGACGTCGCGCGCGGTGAGCACCGGAACGGCACTGGTCAACTTGGCCATGGTTTAGTTCCTCAC
CTTGTCGTATTATACTATGCCGATATACTATGCCGATGATTAATTGTCAACACGTGCTGATCAGATCCGA
AAATGGATATACAAGCTCCCGGGAGCTTTTTGCAAAAGCCTAGGCCTCCAAAAAAGCCTCCTCACTACTT
CTGGAATAGCTCAGAGGCAGAGGCGGCCTCGGCCTCTGCATAAATAAAAAAAATTAGTCAGCCATGGGGC
GGAGAATGGGCGGAACTGGGCGGAGTTAGGGGCGGGATGGGCGGAGTTAGGGGCGGGACTATGGTTGCTG
ACTAATTGAGATGCATGCTTTGCATACTTCTGCCTGCTGGGGAGCCTGGGGACTTTCCACACCTGGTTGC
TGACTAATTGAGATGCATGCTTTGCATACTTCTGCCTGCTGGGGAGCCTGGGGACTTTCCACACCCTAAC
TGACACACATTCCACAGAATTAATTCGCGTTAAATTTTTGTTAAATCAGCTCATTTTTTAACCAATAGGC
CGAAATCGGCAAAATCCCTTATAAATCAAAAGAATAGACCGAGATAGGGT
[37 nt withheld, positions 2221-2257]
AAAGAACGTGGACTCCAACGTCAAAGG
[49 nt withheld, positions 2285-2333]
T
[91 nt withheld, positions 2335-2425]
G
[124 nt withheld, positions 2427-2550]
GGGGATACCCCCTAGAGCCCCAGCTGGTTCTTTCCGCCTCAGAAGCCATAGAGCCCACCGCATCCCCAGC
ATGCCTGCTATTGTCTTCCCAATCCTCCCCCTTGCTGTCCTGCCCCACCCCACCCCCCAGAATAGAATGA
CACCTACTCAGACAATGCGATGCAATTTCCTCATTTTATTAGGAAAGGACAGTGGGAGTGGCACCTTCCA
GGGTCAAGGAAGGCACGGGGGAGGGGCAAACAACAGATGGCTGGCAACTAGAAGGCACAGTCGAGGCTGA
TCAGCGGGTTTAAACGGGCCCTCTAGACTCGAGCGGCCTTACTCTGACTGGGGTGGCTGCGTCTCGTTGA
CATCACTGGTCTTACTTTCTGTGTCATCGTCGGAGAGCTCCAGGGAAGCTCCTTCAAGGTGCAGCTGGCG
CCGGCCAGATCGGCTGGAAGAGAAGCTGATGGGGCCACCCCGCCTCAGCCGGTTCTTCAGGGTGCTGACC
TCGCGGCTCAGGCCCTCGTTGGCCTCGGTGGCATCATCCAGTTCCCGCTGGAGTTTACGCCGAGATGCGT
TGGCACGCGTCGCTTCTTCTTCTGCTTCCTCCAGCTGGCGTTTAAGCTGCTTCATCCGAGCGTTGGCCTT
CTCCATCTGCTCTTTATACTGGTCCGCGTGTCGACGCTCATCCTCAACCTGCATGAAGATTTCTTTCAGC
TTCTTCTCAGTGCGACGGACTAATTTGTTGGCGGCTGCTCGTTCCTTGGCTTCCTGCTCAAGCTGCTCCT
CCAGCTGCCCAATCTTGGCCTCCAGGGCTGAGATGGTGGCCTTGAACTTAGACTTGACAGCACCCTCGAG
TTCCTGCAGCTTGGCCTTCAGCTCCTTGTTCTGCCGCTCCAGTTGCTGGCGTGCATTGTCACTCTTCTGG
GCGGCGCTGCGCTCGGCTGCTAGCTCGGCGTTCAGTGTGTCCACCTGTAGAGTGGTCTTGCGGAAGCGGT
CGTTGAGCAGCTCCATGTTGCTCTGCTCCTCTTCCAGCTCCTCCTCCAGCTGTGCGATCCGAGCTTCCAG
ACGCCGCTTCTCATCCAGCAGCGCGGACTTGCCAGAGGCGCTGTTGGTGATCTCGTCCGCCAGCTCATCT
CTCTCCTGCTCGGCGTGTCGGCGGGCTCGCTCAGATGAGGCAAGTTCCTCCTGCAATTGAAGGATTTCTG
CTTCCAGACTCTTCAATTTCTTTTCACTCTCTTTGGATTGAGCAAAAATCTCATCTCTGGATGCACGAGC
TTCTTCTAATTCACGTTGGTAATCCTTCATCTGAGCCTGGAGCTTGCGGAGCTGCTTAATCACCTCATCC
CGAGCTTTGTTCGCAGCCTCGATTTGGGCTTCGAGGTCCTTCAGGTCTATCTCCATCTTTTTCTTTGAAG
CTACAGCAAGCGCCCGCTGTTTCCTCTCATCCTCCAGCTCCGCCTCGAGCTCCCGCACCTGTTTGATCAG
CAGCCGCTTCTTCTCTTCATTCTGCTCATCCCTGGTTTGCAGGTCTCTCTCGAACTGCGCCTTCATGGCC
TGCATGTTGACCTCCAGACGAAGCTTGGCATCTTCCGTGGCCTGGAGTTCGTCTTCCAGCTCCTCCAGCT
GGGTCCTCATTTCCTCCACCTGCTGCTCTAGGGCCCGTTTGGATTTTTCAAGTTCGTGAACGTTTTTTCC
CACATCATCTTTGGAGCTCATGAGGTCTTCCATGTCTGCTCGGAGCTGCTTGTTCTGCCTCTCAAACTCC
TCCTTGGCCTCCAGGGCTTCCTCGAGGGCCCGGGCCAGTGACAGGGCTTTGGTTTCTTTCTCTCTGGCCT
CGGCTTCGGCCCGGTCCCGCTCTTCGGCATAGCGAGCAGAGATGCTCTTCTCTTCTGCTAACAGCTGGTC
AAACTTCTTCTGCTTCTTCTCCAAGTTGGAGGCGACCTGGCGCTGGTGGTCCAGGTCCACCGTGAGGTCG
TCCAGCTCCTGCTGCAGGCGGTTCTTGGTCTTCTCCAGTTTGTCATACGCCAGTGCCTTCTCCTCCAGGC
GCTGGCTCAGGGCCTCCGCGTCCTTCAGAAGCTTCTTCTTGGCTTCTTCCAGACTTTCAATTGTTCCCAG
GTCGTCATCTACTTTCTTCTTGGTATCAGCCAACTGGGACTGCAGGGCCAGCACTTGCTTCTCCAGGTTC
TTCCTGGCCTCCTCCTCCTCCTCCTGCTGCTCCTGAAGACTGTTCTTCTCCTCTTCCAGCTGCCGGATCC
GACTGCTCAGGTTTAGTTTCTGGCGTGTCTCCTCCTGAAGAAGCTCCTGTGTATCCTGTAGTTGAGACTC
AAGACTAGCTGCATCCTTAGCAAATTTAATACCCTTCTTCTCTGCTTCTTCCAGAAGGGTGGAGACATTA
TCTAGCTCATTCTGCAGCTTACTTGCTTTCTCCGCCAGCTCCACCCTGAGCCTGTCGCCTTCAGAGACCT
TGGCATGGAGCTCCTGGACCTGCGCGTCGAGCTTCTTCCTCTTGTGCTCAGACTCAGCCTTGACCTGCTG
CAGGACCTTCACCTCACACGCCAGCTCCTTGTTATCTGTCTCCAGGCCCTGCTTGTTCTTCTCTAGATTT
GCTTTGAACCGCTTGGCCTGTTCCAGCTGCTCTGAGAGCTCCTCCAGGGCTGTTGCGTGTCTTTGTCTCA
TGTCCTGGATTTGAGCTTCATGGTTCTTAGTTTCCTCCTCAAGAGCTTTCTTCAGCTCTGCCACTTCTTG
TTCACGTTTTGTACGTAGTTCCTGCTGGGCTGCCGTGGTGTCCAGCGTGTCCTCCAGCTCTGTTTTCAGA
GCTTCCAGTTCCTCACTCAAGTCCCTTTTCTGCTTTTCGGCCTTGTTCCGTGAAGCCTTCTCGGATTCAA
AGTCTTCCTGAAGTTCAGCAATTTGGGCTTGTAGCTCTCGCACAACTTTAAGGGCATTGTTCTTATGGAG
TGTTTCATCATCACCTCTGGCCAGTGCGCCCTGCAGCTCCTCCTCCTTCTTGGCCAGCTGCAGCTTGAGC
TCATCAATCTGCGCCTGCAGCTCTGCGATCTGGTCCTGCAGGTCGGTCGTCTCCCCGTCGAGTTTTCTTT
TGGCCTTTTCCAGTTCCTGACGAGTCTTTTCTTCCTTCTTTAAGCGTTCTTCTAGATCTGAGATCATCAC
TTCTTGCTTATTCCTGATTTTGGCCAAGTTTTTCGCCTTTTCTTCCTCTTCAGCCAGCTGAGAGGAACAC
TCAGCAATGCGATCTTCCATGAGTTTCTTTTCTTTGATGAACTTGGAATTTTGGTCCTCGAGAAGCAGAA
TCTCCTCTTCCATCTTCTTGATCTTGGCCTCTGCTGTCACCTTTTCCAGCTGCAGCTTTTGCCGAGCCCC
TTCCTCCTCGTCTAGCTGTTCTTCCAGGTCCTGAATATGTGCTTGCATTTTTTTCTTTTCATTTTGGAGG
ATTTGGTTTCTTTCTTCTTCTTCTTCAACCCTAGACTCCAAGTCATGTAGAATCTCTTCTAATTCCTGCT
TTTTAGCAGCAAGTCTTGCCCTCATCTCTTCTGCTTCAGCAAAGAGCTCAGTCTCTGCTTGTAGTTGTTC
TGCAAGGATATTCTTCTCTTCTAAAAGCTGCTGGTGCTTCCGCTCCATCTCCTCCAGCTCTCCTTCCACC
TTTGTCTGCTTCTCCTTCACCTTCAACAGCTCTTCATCTTTGGCCTGAAGTTCTTCCTCCTGGCGAGTCA
CTTGTAGAAGCGGCTTCACCTTTGTGAAGACTCGCCACCACTGCCAGTGCCGTAATTTCAGGTACGCGGC
ACAGTTCCGCTGCAAGACCTTTAAGGCACTTAGTTGCTGCTGCTTCTTGGCAAAGGCCTTTCTGGCCAGG
TAACCTCTGCAAACGGCCTGGAAGAAGATAATGATATCGGTGATTTTTAAATCTCTTTCTTCCTCTAAGT
GTGCCAGAACTCCAGCTCTGAAAAATATCTTGCTCTGTCCAATTCTGTACAAGTTTGGGTCCAATTCTAA
AGCCCGGATCATTCGTTCACAGGCCTGTTTACCATCCATAAAACCTTTAGGAATAGCATTTGGAGTTAGG
ATCTCATATCTCTGTCTGAATTCCTGGAAAACTATTCGGTTAGGGAAGCCCTGGCGACAGATTCGGATCC
CTTCCAGGACACCATTACAGCGAAGCTGATCTAGGACTAGGTGTGGATCCAATTTTCCAGCCCTCTTCTC
GTGATTTGGAATGATACAACGAACAAAGTTAGGGTTGGTGTTTCGGAGAGTTGCCATCAGCTTGGTGAGA
GATTCTTTGTAGAGTTGCCCAACGGTACGAAACATGCCCTTCTTGGTTTTATATGCGGAGCCAAAAGCTG
TCTCAGTCATACCAGTGACTTGATCCAGACCCACGATACGGTCCACATCTTTCCAAAGCTCTGCCACAAA
TCTGTCTGATGACTGGTGCAAAAGGGTGGCCACGTTGTCATTCAGGGGGTCCATATTCTTCATCAGCCAC
TCATCTGCCTTATAGTCCACCTTCCCTGCATAATGTATAATGCAAAAATCAGCTTTGTCTTTTAATTGTC
GAGGTTTCTGAAACTTGGAGTGGGAACCTTGCTCTTGAACCAGTTTTTCAACAAAGGTTTTATCTGTGGC
TTTAGGGAACCAGCATTCTTCATCCAAAAGGGCCAGTACACCAGGAGGGTTCGCAGGTCTCTCTATTAGG
TCGATGCATGGCTGCAGATCCAGCCCGAAATCGATGAAGTTCCACTCGATGCCTTCGCGCTGGTATTCCT
CTTGTTCTAGGATAAACATGGTGTGGTTGAACAGCTGCTGCAGCTTCTCATTGGTGTAGTTGATGCAAAG
TTGTTCAAAGGAGTTCAGCTCAAAAATTTCAAATCCAGCAATATCCAGGATTCCAATGAAAGATGCTCCC
TGACGTTTGGTCCTATCCAGAGCTTTATTGATGCGATGAACGAGCCAGCGAAAGAGCCGCTCATAGGTAG
CTTTTGCCAATGCTTCTACTGCAAAATCTGCCTGTTCTTTGGTCTGGGCTTTTTGCACATAGTCTCGGCC
GACCTTGATCCGGGGAGTCAGGATGGCCCGAGTAAACTCCATCACATTCATCCCAAGAAGATGGCAGAGC
TTCTGCGCAACTGTATTTTCTGGCATGGAAGCTTGATCAGTATTTCTCTCCTTTTTGAAAGAAATATTTC
CAAACTGTAGCACTGAAGATACTACTTTAAGCATTGACAGAATCTCTTCATGGGAGAAGCCCATTATGTG
CATTGCTTCCATGGTCTCCTGGAAATTATCTTTGTCTTGCTGTCCCGGAATAGGAATATAGCCATTGGAG
AGAAACCTGTAGTTATTAAATCCTTCAAGAAGCAAATCAGACTTTAGGTGTTCTCCTGCTCCAGATAACA
ACTGGTAAAAGATATGAAAAGTACGTTCATCTTTTGCTTGACGAACAGCACGAGACTTTTCCAGAAGGTA
TGTTTCAATGTTGGCCCCAACGATATAGCCAGTTACATCAAAGTTGATCCGAATAAATTTGCCAAAACGA
GATGAGTTATCATTTTTCACAGTCTTCGCATTTCCAAATGATTCCAGAATTGGATTTGCTTGCAAAAGCT
GCCGTTCAAGTTCCCCAGGAATATTATGGTCCTTTCTTCCTTTATGTGAAGAAGCAACATGGGCAAGGTA
CTGAATAACTTTCTTTGTATTTTCTGTCTTCCCAGCACCTGACTCACCCGTGCAAAGAATTGACTGGTCC
TCACGATCTTGAAGCATGCATCTGTAAGCAGATTCAGATATAGCATAGATGTGTGGAGGCATCTCATGAC
GCTTCTTCCCTCTGTACATTTCAATAATATTCTCAGAGTAAATTGGAAGATTCTTGTAAGGGTTTATAAC
TACACAGAAGAGTCCAGAATAAGTATAGATTAGTCCTGAATAGTAGCGATCCTTCAGATTATGTAAAACG
GAAGCTTCATTCAAGCATGTCAATTCTGCCATATCCTCCACCTTGGAAAACTTAGGTGGGTTCATCTTCT
GAATATCATCTTTGTTGACCATTGCTTTCTTTCCATTCTCTGCCAACTCCACCATAACTTCATCTCCCCG
TTCTTCTTTGATACTAGCTGCCTCAAAACCATGGCGTTCTGATGGAATCCACACTAGCTTTTTAGCTGTC
CAATCAGCTTGAGTGGCAGGGTTGTAGATGACAGCCCTGTCCACAAAGAGATACCTCTCTGGATCCTCGA
GTCCAGTTCTCTGCGCGCCAGATCCGCTGCCACTGCCTGACGCACCCCCAGCGTAGTCTGGGACGTCGTA
TGGGTAGGCCATGGTGGCGATACGAGCTCGGTACCAAGCTTAAGTTTAAACGCTAGCCAGCTTGGGTCTC
CCTATAGTGAGTCGTATTAATTTCGATAAGCCAGTAAGCAGTGGGTTCTCTAGTTAGCCAGAGAGCTCTG
CTTATATAGACCTCCCACCGTACACGCCTACCGCCCATTTGCGTCAATGGGGCGGAGTTGTTACGACATT
TTGGAAAGTCCCGTTGATTTTGGTGCCAAAACAAACTCCCATTGACGTCAATGGGGTGGAGACTTGGAAA
TCCCCGTGAGTCAAACCGCTATCCACGCCCATTGATGTACTGCCAAAACCGCATCACCATGGTAATAGCG
ATGACTAATACGTAGATGTACTGCCAAGTAGGAAAGTCCCATAAGGTCATGTACTGGGCATAATGCCAGG
CGGGCCATTTACCGTCATTGACGTCAATAGGGGGCGTACTTGGCATATGATACACTTGATGTACTGCCAA
GTGGGCAGTTTACCGTAAATACTCCACCCATTGACGTCAATGGAAAGTCCCTATTGGCGTTACTATGGGA
ACATACGTCATTATTGACGTCAATGGGCGGGGGTCGTTGGGCGGTCAGCCAGGCGGGCCATTTACCGTAA
GTTATGTAACGCGGAACTCCATATATGGGCTATGAACTAATGACCCCGTAATTGATTACTATTAATAACT
AGTCAATAATCAATGTCAACGCGTATATCTGGCCCGTACATCGCGAAGCAGCGCAAAACGCCTAACCCTA
AGCAGATTCTTCATGCAATTGTCGGTCAAGCCTTGCCTTGTTGTAGCTTAAATTTTGCTCGCGCACTACT
CAGCGACCTCCAACACACAAGCAGGGAGCAGATACTGGCTTAACTATGCGGCATCAGAGCAGATTGTACT
GAGAGTGCACCATAGGGGATCGGGAGATCTCCCGATCCGTCGACGTCAGGTGGCACTTTTCGGGGAAATG
TGCGCGGAACCCCTATTTGTTTATTTTTCTAAATACATTCAAATATGTATCCGCTCATGAGACAATAACC
CTGATAAATGCTTCAATAATATTGAAAAAGGAAGAGTATGAGTATTCAACATTTCCGTGTCGCCCTTATT
CCCTTTTTTGCGGCATTTTGCCTTCCTGTTTTTGCTCACCCAGAAACGCTGGTGAAAGTAAAAGATGCTG
AAGATCAGTTGGGTGCACGAGTGGGTTACATCGAACTGGATCTCAACAGCGGTAAGATCCTTGAGAGTTT
TCGCCCCGAAGAACGTTTTCCAATGATGAGCACTTTTAAAGTTCTGCTATGTGGCGCGGTATTATCCCGT
ATTGACGCCGGGCAAGAGCAACTCGGTCGCCGCATACACTATTCTCAGAATGACTTGGTTGAGTACTCAC
CAGTCACAGAAAAGCATCTTACGGATGGCATGACAGTAAGAGAATTATGCAGTGCTGCCATAACCATGAG
TGATAACACTGCGGCCAACTTACTTCTGACAACGATCGGAGGACCGAAGGAGCTAACCGCTTTTTTGCAC
AACATGGGGGATCATGTAACTCGCCTTGATCGTTGGGAACCGGAGCTGAATGAAGCCATACCAAACGACG
AGCGTGACACCACGATGCCTGTAGCAATGGCAACAACGTTGCGCAAACTATTAACTGGCGAACTACTTAC
TCTAGCTTCCCGGCAACAATTAATAGACTGGATGGAGGCGGATAAAGTTGCAGGACCACTTCTGCGCTCG
GCCCTTCCGGCTGGCTGGTTTATTGCTGATAAATCTGGAGCCGGTGAGCGTGGGTCTCGCGGTATCATTG
CAGCACTGGGGCCAGATGGTAAGCCCTCCCGTATCGTAGTTATCTACACGACGGGGAGTCAGGCAACTAT
GGATGAACGAAATAGACAGATCGCTGAGATAGGTGCCTCACTGATTAAGCATTGGTAACTGTCAGACCAA
GTTTACTCATATATACTTTAGATTGATTTAAAACTTCATTTTTAATTTAAAAGGATCTAGGTGAAGATCC
TTTTTGATAATCTCATGACCAAAATCCCTTAACGTGAGTTTTCGTTCCACTGAGCGTCAGACCCCGTAGA
AAAGATCAAAGGATCTTC
Features (pLannotate 1.2.2; 21 found; start..end, strand, type, name):
      1..589     +  rep_origin     ori: high-copy-number ColE1/pMB1/pBR322/pUC origin of replication
    772..864     +  CDS            lacI (fragment): lac repressor; lacI; The lac repressor binds to the lac operator to inhibit transcription in E. coli. This inhibition can be relieved by adding lactose or isopropyl-β-D-thiogalactopyranoside (IPTG).
    877..898     +  protein_bind   CAP binding site: CAP binding activates transcription in the presence of cAMP. E. coli catabolite activator protein
    913..943     +  promoter       lac promoter: promoter for the E. coli lac operon
    947..969     +  protein_bind   lac operator (fragment): The lac repressor binds to the lac operator to inhibit transcription in E. coli. This inhibition can be relieved by adding lactose or isopropyl-β-D-thiogalactopyranoside (IPTG). lac repressor encoded by lacI
   1040..1161    -  polyA_signal   SV40 poly(A) signal: SV40 polyadenylation signal
   1156..1281    -  CDS            ble (fragment): BLE_KLEPN - Experimental evidence at protein level: Swiss-Prot protein existence level 1. Binding protein with a strong affinity to the bleomycin family of antibiotics. Binds to CL990; an antimitotic-antibiotic compound. From Klebsiella pneumoniae.
   1291..1665    -  CDS            BleoR: antibiotic-binding protein; Sh ble from Streptoalloteichus hindustanus; confers resistance to bleomycin, phleomycin, and Zeocin™
   1684..1731    -  promoter       EM7 promoter: synthetic bacterial promoter&nbsp
   1779..2108    -  promoter       SV40 promoter: SV40 enhancer and early promoter
   2122..2550    -  rep_origin     f1 ori (sequence partly withheld): f1 bacteriophage origin of replication; arrow indicates direction of (+) strand synthesis
   2571..2592    -  promoter       SV40 promoter (fragment): SV40 enhancer and early promoter
   2596..2820    -  polyA_signal   bGH poly(A) signal: bovine growth hormone polyadenylation signal
   2872..8796    -  CDS            MYH10: MYH10_HUMAN - Experimental evidence at protein level: Swiss-Prot protein existence level 1. Cellular myosin that appears to play a role in cytokinesis, cell shape, and specialized functions such as secretion and capping. Involved with LARP6 in the stabilization of type I collagen mRNAs for CO1A1 and CO1A2. During cell spreading, plays an important role in cytoskeleton reorganization, focal contacts formation (in the central part but not the margins of spreading cells), and lamellipodial extension; this function is mechanically antagonized by MYH9. From Homo sapiens (Human).
   8921..8939    -  promoter       T7 promoter: promoter for bacteriophage T7 RNA polymerase
   8955..8988    -  LTR            5' LTR (truncated) (fragment): truncated 5' long terminal repeat (LTR) from HIV-1
   8984..9187    -  promoter       CMV promoter: human cytomegalovirus (CMV) immediate early promoter
   9188..9567    -  enhancer       CMV enhancer: human cytomegalovirus immediate early enhancer
   9722..9774    +  misc_feature   bom (fragment): basis of mobility region from pBR322
   9833..9937    +  promoter       AmpR promoter: bla
   9938..10798   +  CDS            AmpR: β-lactamase; bla; confers resistance to ampicillin, carbenicillin, and related antibiotics
