[The description below was written by a language model from this plasmid's Addgene catalogue record and pLannotate feature annotations shown in this document.]
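Description:
HA-hNM2B is a mammalian expression plasmid built on the pcDNA3.1-Zeo+ backbone that carries the wild-type human MYH10 coding sequence, which encodes the heavy chain of non-muscle myosin-2B (NMMHC-IIB). The sequenced construct is about 11 kb, of which the insert accounts for roughly 5.9 kb. The catalogue lists an HA epitope tag fused to the N-terminus of the myosin. The automated feature table does not annotate the tag separately, although there is unannotated space between the T7 promoter and the start of the MYH10 reading frame where it would be expected to lie. The restriction sites used for cloning are not recorded.

Expression in mammalian cells is driven by the human cytomegalovirus immediate-early enhancer and promoter, and transcripts are terminated by the bovine growth hormone polyadenylation signal. A T7 promoter upstream of the insert allows in vitro transcription or serves as a sequencing primer site. A second cassette places the Sh ble bleomycin/Zeocin resistance gene under both the SV40 early promoter and the bacterial EM7 promoter, followed by an SV40 poly(A) signal, so stably transfected cells can be selected with Zeocin. In E. coli the plasmid replicates from a high-copy ColE1/pUC-type origin and is selected with ampicillin through the β-lactamase gene. An f1 origin is also present. The short lac-region, bom and HIV-1 LTR-like hits are fragmentary annotations, probably backbone remnants or incidental matches rather than functional elements.

The associated publication concerns the tethering of myosin-2 isoforms to cell junctions by cingulin and paracingulin. This fits use of the plasmid to express epitope-tagged myosin-2B in cultured cells for localisation, interaction or rescue experiments detected through the HA tag.
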