Addgene plasmid #236533: HA-hNM2B
Depositing lab: Sandra Citi. Publication: Cingulin and paracingulin tether myosins-2 to junctions to mechanoregulate the plasma membrane. Rouaud F, Huang W, Flinois A, Jain K, Vasileva E, Di Mattia T, Mauperin M, Parry DAD, Dugina V, Chaponnier C, Mean I, Montessuit S, Mutero-Maeda A, Yan J, Citi S. J Cell Biol. 2023 Jul 3;222(7):e202208065. doi: 10.1083/jcb.202208065. Epub 2023 May 19. PubMed 37204781.
Backbone
  Vector backbone: pcDNA3.1-Zeo+
  Vector type: Mammalian Expression
Growth in bacteria
  Bacterial resistance: Ampicillin, 100 μg/mL
  Growth temperature: 37°C
  Growth strain: DH5alpha
  Copy number: High Copy
Gene/Insert
  Gene/Insert name: MYH10
  Species: H. sapiens (human)
  Insert size (bp): 5928
  Mutation: WT
  Entrez Gene: MYH10 (a.k.a. NMMHC-IIB, NMMHCB)
  Tag / fusion protein: HA (N terminal on insert)
  Cloning method: Restriction Enzyme; 5′ cloning site Unknown (unknown if destroyed)
Terms and licenses: Academic/Nonprofit Terms; Industry Terms: Not Available to Industry
Depositor comments: S2749 (Plasmid collection number)
How to cite: HA-hNM2B was a gift from Sandra Citi (Addgene plasmid # 236533 ; http://n2t.net/addgene:236533 ; RRID:Addgene_236533)
